Addgene plasmid #130900: pAAV-hSyn-DIO-jGCamp7b-P2A-GSG-mRuby3
Purpose: bicistronic plasmid for dual-color neuronal calcium and morphology imaging
Depositing lab: Simon Wiegert. Depositing organization: Universitaetsklinikum Hamburg-Eppendorf.
Backbone
  Vector backbone: pAAV
  Backbone size w/o insert (bp): 4222
  Total vector size (bp): 6960
  Vector type: Mammalian Expression, AAV
Growth in bacteria
  Bacterial resistance: Ampicillin, 100 μg/mL
  Growth temperature: 37°C
  Growth strain: NEB Stable
  Copy number: High Copy
Gene/Insert
  Gene/Insert name: jGCaMP7b-P2A-mRuby3
  Species: Synthetic
  Insert size (bp): 2738
  GenBank ID: ATE88097 QCW12733
  Promoter: hSyn
  Cloning method: Restriction Enzyme; 5′ cloning site EcoRI (not destroyed); 3′ cloning site HindIII (not destroyed)
  Sequencing primers: 5′ TGTCGTGCCTGAGAGCGCAGTC; 3′ GTAATCCAGAGGTTGATTATCG
Terms and licenses: Academic/Nonprofit Terms; Industry Terms: Not Available to Industry
How to cite: pAAV-hSyn-DIO-jGCamp7b-P2A-GSG-mRuby3 was a gift from Simon Wiegert (Addgene plasmid # 130900 ; http://n2t.net/addgene:130900 ; RRID:Addgene_130900)
