[The description below was written by a language model from this plasmid's Addgene catalogue record and the feature table of its GenBank file.]
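Description:
pAAV-hSyn-DIO-jGCamp7b-P2A-GSG-mRuby3 is an AAV transfer plasmid of about 7 kb for Cre-dependent, neuron-specific expression of a green calcium indicator together with a red structural marker. It is maintained in bacteria through a high-copy ColE1/pUC-type origin and an ampicillin resistance gene (bla) with its own promoter. An f1 phage origin is also present in the backbone. Two AAV2 inverted terminal repeats flank the expression cassette, allowing it to be packaged into recombinant AAV particles when the usual helper functions are supplied.

In the deposited map, the human synapsin I promoter lies on the complementary strand, whereas the coding sequence is annotated on the forward strand. The open reading frame is therefore inverted relative to its promoter and is silent until recombination occurs. The payload is bracketed by paired loxP and lox2272 sites in opposing orientations, the standard DIO (double-floxed inverted orientation) arrangement. Cre recombinase flips the cassette into the sense orientation and locks it there, so expression is restricted to Cre-positive neurons.

The reading frame begins with a Kozak sequence and encodes the calcium sensor jGCaMP7b. The automated annotation labels this CDS as the related GCaMP6f, but the catalogue entry identifies it as jGCaMP7b. A P2A ribosome-skipping peptide follows, then mRuby3, a bright monomeric red fluorescent protein, so one transcript yields two separate proteins. After inversion, a WPRE and the human growth hormone polyadenylation signal sit downstream, enhancing transcript stability and processing.

The stated purpose is dual-color imaging in neurons, with green fluorescence reporting calcium activity and calcium-independent red fluorescence revealing morphology.
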