LOCUS       Exported 6961 bp ds-DNA circular SYN 12-MAY-2021
DEFINITION  bicistronic plasmid for dual-color neuronal calcium and morphology
            imaging.
ACCESSION   .
VERSION     .
KEYWORDS    pAAV-hSyn-DIO-jGCamp7b-P2A-GSG-mRuby3
SOURCE      synthetic DNA construct
  ORGANISM  synthetic DNA construct
REFERENCE   1 (bases 1 to 6961)
  TITLE     bicistronic plasmid for dual-color neuronal calcium and morphology
            imaging
  JOURNAL   Unpublished
REFERENCE   2 (bases 1 to 6961)
  AUTHORS   .
  TITLE     Direct Submission
  JOURNAL   Exported May 12, 2021 from SnapGene Server 1.1.58
            http://www.snapgene.com
FEATURES             Location/Qualifiers
     source          1..6961
                     /organism="synthetic DNA construct"
                     /mol_type="other DNA"
     repeat_region   1..141
                     /label=AAV2 ITR
                     /note="inverted terminal repeat of adeno-associated virus
                     serotype 2"
     repeat_region   12..141
                     /label=AAV2 ITR
     polyA_signal    181..657
                     /label=hGH poly(A) signal
                     /note="human growth hormone polyadenylation signal"
     primer_bind     439..458
                     /label=hGH-PA-R
                     /note="Human growth hormone terminator, reverse primer"
     primer_bind     724..740
                     /label=pBluescriptKS
                     /note="For pBluescript vector"
     primer_bind     725..741
                     /label=KS primer
                     /note="common sequencing primer, one of multiple similar
                     variants"
     misc_feature    744..1332
                     /label=WPRE
                     /note="woodchuck hepatitis virus posttranscriptional
                     regulatory element"
     CDS             850..861
                     /codon_start=1
                     /product="Factor Xa recognition and cleavage site"
                     /label=Factor Xa site
                     /translation="IEGR"
     primer_bind     1259..1279
                     /label=WPRE-R
                     /note="WPRE, reverse primer"
     protein_bind    1345..1378
                     /label=loxP
                     /bound_moiety="Cre recombinase"
                     /note="Cre-mediated recombination occurs in the 8-bp core
                     sequence (GCATACAT)."
     protein_bind    1429..1462
                     /label=lox2272
                     /bound_moiety="Cre recombinase"
                     /note="Cre-mediated recombination occurs in the 8-bp core
                     sequence (GGATACTT). lox2272 sites are compatible with each
                     other, but incompatible with loxP or loxN sites (Lee and
                     Saito, 1988)."
     regulatory      1469..1478
                     /regulatory_class="other"
                     /note="vertebrate consensus sequence for strong initiation
                     of translation (Kozak, 1987)"
     CDS             1475..2824
                     /codon_start=1
                     /product="improved fluorescent protein-based calcium sensor
                     (Chen et al., 2013)"
                     /label=GCaMP6f
                     /translation="MGSHHHHHHGMASMTGGQQMGRDLYDDDDKDLATMVDSSRRKWNK
                     TGHAVRAIGRLSSLENVYIKADKQKNGIKANFKIRHNIEDGGVQLAYHYQQNTPIGDGP
                     VLLPDNHYLSVQSKLSKDPNEKRDHMVLLEFVTAAGITLGMDELYKGGTGGSMVSKGEE
                     LFTGVVPILVELDGDVNGHKFSVSGEGEGDATYGKLTLKFICTTGKLPVPWPTLVTTLT
                     YGVQCFSRYPDHMKQHDFFKSAMPEGYIQERTIFFKDDGNYKTRAEVKFEGDTLVNRIE
                     LKGIDFKEDGNILGHKLEYNPPDQLTEEQIAEFKELFSLFDKDGDGTITTKELGTVMRS
                     LGQNPTEAELQDMINEVDADGDGTIDFPEFLTMYARKMKYRDTEEEIREAFGVFDKDGN
                     GYISAAELRHVMTNLGEKLTDEEVDEMIREADIDGDGQVNYEEFVQMMTAK"
     regulatory      1571..1580
                     /regulatory_class="other"
                     /note="vertebrate consensus sequence for strong initiation
                     of translation (Kozak, 1987)"
     primer_bind     1861..1882
                     /label=EGFP-C
                     /note="EGFP, forward primer"
     primer_bind     complement(1988..2009)
                     /label=EGFP-N
                     /note="EGFP, reverse primer"
     primer_bind     complement(2249..2268)
                     /label=EXFP-R
                     /note="For distinguishing EGFP variants, reverse primer"
     CDS             2834..2890
                     /codon_start=1
                     /product="2A peptide from porcine teschovirus-1
                     polyprotein"
                     /label=P2A
                     /note="Eukaryotic ribosomes fail to insert a peptide bond
                     between the Gly and Pro residues, yielding separate
                     polypeptides."
                     /translation="ATNFSLLKQAGDVEENPGP"
     CDS             2891..3601
                     /codon_start=1
                     /product="monomeric red fluorescent protein derived from
                     mRuby2, with improved brightness and photostability (Bajar
                     et al., 2016)"
                     /label=mRuby3
                     /translation="MVSKGEELIKENMRMKVVMEGSVNGHQFKCTGEGEGRPYEGTQTM
                     RIKVIEGGPLPFAFDILATSFMYGSRTFIKYPADIPDFFKQSFPEGFTWERVTRYEDGG
                     VVTVTQDTSLEDGELVYNVKVRGVNFPSNGPVMQKKTKGWEPNTEMMYPADGGLRGYTD
                     IALKVDGGGHLHCNFVTTYRSKKTVGNIKMPGVHAVDHRLERIEESDNETYVVQREVAV
                     AKYSNLGGGMDELYK"
     protein_bind    complement(3613..3646)
                     /label=loxP
                     /bound_moiety="Cre recombinase"
                     /note="Cre-mediated recombination occurs in the 8-bp core
                     sequence (GCATACAT)."
     protein_bind    complement(3697..3730)
                     /label=lox2272
                     /bound_moiety="Cre recombinase"
                     /note="Cre-mediated recombination occurs in the 8-bp core
                     sequence (GGATACTT). lox2272 sites are compatible with each
                     other, but incompatible with loxP or loxN sites (Lee and
                     Saito, 1988)."
     promoter        complement(3739..4186)
                     /label=hSyn promoter
                     /note="human synapsin I promoter; confers neuron-specific
                     expression (Kugler et al., 2003)"
     repeat_region   4235..4364
                     /label=AAV2 ITR (alternate)
                     /note="Functional equivalent of wild-type AAV2 ITR"
     rep_origin      complement(4426..5014)
                     /direction=LEFT
                     /label=ori
                     /note="high-copy-number ColE1/pMB1/pBR322/pUC origin of
                     replication"
     primer_bind     complement(4506..4525)
                     /label=pBR322ori-F
                     /note="pBR322 origin, forward primer"
     CDS             complement(5185..6045)
                     /codon_start=1
                     /gene="bla"
                     /product="beta-lactamase"
                     /label=AmpR
                     /note="confers resistance to ampicillin, carbenicillin, and
                     related antibiotics"
                     /translation="MSIQHFRVALIPFFAAFCLPVFAHPETLVKVKDAEDQLGARVGYI
                     ELDLNSGKILESFRPEERFPMMSTFKVLLCGAVLSRIDAGQEQLGRRIHYSQNDLVEYS
                     PVTEKHLTDGMTVRELCSAAITMSDNTAANLLLTTIGGPKELTAFLHNMGDHVTRLDRW
                     EPELNEAIPNDERDTTMPVAMATTLRKLLTGELLTLASRQQLIDWMEADKVAGPLLRSA
                     LPAGWFIADKSGAGERGSRGIIAALGPDGKPSRIVVIYTTGSQATMDERNRQIAEIGAS
                     LIKHW"
     primer_bind     5808..5827
                     /label=Amp-R
                     /note="Ampicillin resistance gene, reverse primer"
     promoter        complement(6046..6150)
                     /gene="bla"
                     /label=AmpR promoter
     primer_bind     6218..6236
                     /label=pBRforEco
                     /note="pBR322 vectors, upsteam of EcoRI site, forward
                     primer"
     primer_bind     complement(6274..6296)
                     /label=pGEX 3'
                     /note="pGEX vectors, reverse primer"
     primer_bind     6396..6415
                     /label=pRS-marker
                     /note="pRS vectors, use to sequence yeast selectable
                     marker"
     rep_origin      complement(6432..6887)
                     /direction=LEFT
                     /label=f1 ori
                     /note="f1 bacteriophage origin of replication; arrow
                     indicates direction of (+) strand synthesis"
     primer_bind     complement(6569..6590)
                     /label=F1ori-F
                     /note="F1 origin, forward primer"
     primer_bind     6781..6800
                     /label=F1ori-R
                     /note="F1 origin, reverse primer"
ORIGIN
        1 cctgcaggca gctgcgcgct cgctcgctca ctgaggccgc ccgggcaaag cccgggcgtc
       61 gggcgacctt tggtcgcccg gcctcagtga gcgagcgagc gcgcagagag ggagtggcca
      121 actccatcac taggggttcc tgcggccgct cggtccgcac gtggttacct acaaaatcag
      181 aaggacaggg aagggagcag tggttcacgc ctgtaatccc agcaatttgg gaggccaagg
      241 tgggtagatc acctgagatt aggagttgga gaccagcctg gccaatatgg tgaaaccccg
      301 tctctaccaa aaaaacaaaa attagctgag cctggtcatg catgcctgga atcccaacaa
      361 ctcgggaggc tgaggcagga gaatcgcttg aacccaggag gcggagattg cagtgagcca
      421 agattgtgcc actgcactcc agcttggttc ccaatagacc ccgcaggccc tacaggttgt
      481 cttcccaact tgccccttgc tccataccac ccccctccac cccataatat tatagaagga
      541 cacctagtca gacaaaatga tgcaacttaa ttttattagg acaaggctgg tgggcactgg
      601 agtggcaact tccagggcca ggagaggcac tggggagggg tcacagggat gccacccgta
      661 gatcatctct agactcgagg tcgaggccag agaggccatc gaatggcgcg ccgcgatcgc
      721 gtctcgaggt cgacggtatc gatgcgggga ggcggcccaa agggagatcc gactcgtctg
      781 agggcgaagg cgaagacgcg gaagaggccg cagagccggc agcaggccgc gggaaggaag
      841 gtccgctgga ttgagggccg aagggacgta gcagaaggac gtcccgcgca gaatccaggt
      901 ggcaacacag gcgagcagcc aaggaaagga cgatgatttc cccgacaaca ccacggaatt
      961 gtcagtgccc aacagccgag cccctgtcca gcagcgggca aggcaggcgg cgatgagttc
     1021 cgccgtggca atagggaggg ggaaagcgaa agtcccggaa aggagctgac aggtggtggc
     1081 aatgccccaa ccagtggggg ttgcgtcagc aaacacagtg cacaccacgc cacgttgcct
     1141 gacaacgggc cacaactcct cataaagaga cagcaaccag gatttataca aggaggagaa
     1201 aatgaaagcc atacgggaag caatagcatg atacaaaggc attaaagcag cgtatccaca
     1261 tagcgtaaaa ggagcaacat agttaagaat accagtcaat ctttcacaaa ttttgtaatc
     1321 cagaggttga ttatcgataa gcttataact tcgtatagca tacattatac gaagttattc
     1381 tttgcaccat tctaaagaat aacagtgata atttctgggt taaggcaaat aacttcgtat
     1441 aggatacttt atacgaagtt atcagctggc caccatgggt tctcatcatc atcatcatca
     1501 tggtatggct agcatgactg gtggacagca aatgggtcgg gatctgtacg acgatgacga
     1561 taaggatctc gccaccatgg tcgactcatc acgtcgtaag tggaataaga caggtcacgc
     1621 agtcagagct ataggtcggc tgagctcact cgagaacgtc tatatcaagg ccgacaagca
     1681 gaagaacggc atcaaggcga acttcaagat ccgccacaac atcgaggacg gcggcgtgca
     1741 gctcgcctac cactaccagc agaacacccc catcggcgac ggccccgtgc tgctgcccga
     1801 caaccactac ctgagcgtgc agtccaaact ttcgaaagac cccaacgaga agcgcgatca
     1861 catggtcctg ctggagttcg tgaccgccgc cgggatcact ctcggcatgg acgagctgta
     1921 caagggcggt accggaggga gcatggtgag caagggcgag gagctgttca ccggggtggt
     1981 gcccatcctg gtcgagctgg acggcgacgt aaacggccac aagttcagcg tgtccggcga
     2041 gggtgagggc gatgccacct acggcaagct gaccctgaag ttcatctgca ccaccggcaa
     2101 gctgcccgtg ccctggccca ccctcgtgac caccctgacc tacggcgtgc agtgcttcag
     2161 ccgctacccc gaccacatga agcagcacga cttcttcaag tccgccatgc ccgaaggcta
     2221 catccaggag cgcaccatct tcttcaagga cgacggcaac tacaagaccc gcgccgaggt
     2281 gaagttcgag ggcgacaccc tggtgaaccg catcgagctt aagggcatcg acttcaagga
     2341 ggacggcaac atcctggggc acaagctgga gtacaaccca cctgaccaac tgactgaaga
     2401 gcagatcgca gaatttaaag agcttttctc cctatttgac aaggacgggg atgggacaat
     2461 aacaaccaag gagctgggga cggtgatgcg gtctctgggg cagaacccca cagaagcaga
     2521 gctgcaggac atgatcaatg aagtagatgc cgacggtgac ggcacaatcg acttccctga
     2581 gttcctgaca atgtacgcaa gaaaaatgaa atacagggac acggaagaag aaattagaga
     2641 agcgttcggt gtgtttgata aggatggcaa tggctacatc agtgcagcag agcttcgcca
     2701 cgtgatgaca aaccttggag agaagttaac agatgaagag gttgatgaaa tgatcaggga
     2761 agcagacatc gatggggatg gtcaggtaaa ctacgaagag tttgtacaaa tgatgacagc
     2821 gaagggatcc ggagccacga acttctctct gttaaagcaa gcaggagacg tggaagaaaa
     2881 ccccggtcct atggtgtcta agggcgaaga gctgatcaag gaaaatatgc gtatgaaggt
     2941 ggtcatggaa ggttcggtca acggccacca attcaaatgc acaggtgaag gagaaggcag
     3001 accgtacgag ggaactcaaa ccatgaggat caaagtcatc gagggaggac ccctgccatt
     3061 tgcctttgac attcttgcca cgtcgttcat gtatggcagc cgtactttta tcaagtaccc
     3121 ggccgacatc cctgatttct ttaaacagtc ctttcctgag ggttttactt gggaaagagt
     3181 tacgagatac gaagatggtg gagtcgtcac cgtcacgcag gacaccagcc ttgaggatgg
     3241 cgagctcgtc tacaacgtca aggtcagagg ggtaaacttt ccctccaatg gtcccgtgat
     3301 gcagaagaag accaagggtt gggagcctaa tacagagatg atgtatccag cagatggtgg
     3361 tctgagagga tacactgaca tcgcactgaa agttgatggt ggtggccatc tgcactgcaa
     3421 cttcgtgaca acttacaggt caaaaaagac cgtcgggaac atcaagatgc ccggtgtcca
     3481 tgccgttgat caccgcctgg aaaggatcga ggagagtgac aatgaaacct acgtagtgca
     3541 acgcgaagtg gcagttgcca aatacagcaa ccttggtggt ggcatggacg agctgtacaa
     3601 gtgagtttaa acataacttc gtataatgta tgctatacga agttattaag aggtttcata
     3661 ttgctaatag cagctacaat ccagctacca ttctgcataa cttcgtataa agtatcctat
     3721 acgaagttat gaattcgact gcgctctcag gcacgacacg actcctccgc tgcccaccgc
     3781 agactgaggc agcgctgagt cgccggcgcc gcagcgcaga tggtcgcgcc cgtgcccccc
     3841 tatctcgcgc ctcgcgtggt gcggtccggc tgggccggcg gcggcgcgga cgcgaccaag
     3901 gtggccggga aggggagttt gcgggggacc ggcgagtgac gtcagcgcgc cttcagtgct
     3961 gaggcggcgg tggcgcgcgc cgccaggcgg gggcgaaggc actgtccgcg gtgctgaagc
     4021 tggcagtgcg cacgcgcctc gccgcatcct gtttcccctc cccctctctg ataggggatg
     4081 cgcaatttgg ggaatggggg ttgggtgctt gtccagtggg tcggggtcgg tcgtcaggta
     4141 ggcaccccca ccccgcctca tcctggtcct aaaacccact tgcactcata cgcagggccc
     4201 tctgcagctc gagtctagcg acgcgtgcgg ccgcaggaac ccctagtgat ggagttggcc
     4261 actccctctc tgcgcgctcg ctcgctcact gaggccgggc gaccaaaggt cgcccgacgc
     4321 ccgggcggcc tcagtgagcg agcgagcgcg cagctgcctg caggacatgt gagcaaaagg
     4381 ccagcaaaag gccaggaacc gtaaaaaggc cgcgttgctg gcgtttttcc ataggctccg
     4441 cccccctgac gagcatcaca aaaatcgacg ctcaagtcag aggtggcgaa acccgacagg
     4501 actataaaga taccaggcgt ttccccctgg aagctccctc gtgcgctctc ctgttccgac
     4561 cctgccgctt accggatacc tgtccgcctt tctcccttcg ggaagcgtgg cgctttctca
     4621 tagctcacgc tgtaggtatc tcagttcggt gtaggtcgtt cgctccaagc tgggctgtgt
     4681 gcacgaaccc cccgttcagc ccgaccgctg cgccttatcc ggtaactatc gtcttgagtc
     4741 caacccggta agacacgact tatcgccact ggcagcagcc actggtaaca ggattagcag
     4801 agcgaggtat gtaggcggtg ctacagagtt cttgaagtgg tggcctaact acggctacac
     4861 tagaagaaca gtatttggta tctgcgctct gctgaagcca gttaccttcg gaaaaagagt
     4921 tggtagctct tgatccggca aacaaaccac cgctggtagc ggtggttttt ttgtttgcaa
     4981 gcagcagatt acgcgcagaa aaaaaggatc tcaagaagat cctttgatct tttctacggg
     5041 gtctgacgct cagtggaacg aaaactcacg ttaagggatt ttggtcatga gattatcaaa
     5101 aaggatcttc acctagatcc ttttaaatta aaaatgaagt tttaaatcaa tctaaagtat
     5161 atatgagtaa acttggtctg acagttacca atgcttaatc agtgaggcac ctatctcagc
     5221 gatctgtcta tttcgttcat ccatagttgc ctgactcccc gtcgtgtaga taactacgat
     5281 acgggagggc ttaccatctg gccccagtgc tgcaatgata ccgcgagacc cacgctcacc
     5341 ggctccagat ttatcagcaa taaaccagcc agccggaagg gccgagcgca gaagtggtcc
     5401 tgcaacttta tccgcctcca tccagtctat taattgttgc cgggaagcta gagtaagtag
     5461 ttcgccagtt aatagtttgc gcaacgttgt tgccattgct acaggcatcg tggtgtcacg
     5521 ctcgtcgttt ggtatggctt cattcagctc cggttcccaa cgatcaaggc gagttacatg
     5581 atcccccatg ttgtgcaaaa aagcggttag ctccttcggt cctccgatcg ttgtcagaag
     5641 taagttggcc gcagtgttat cactcatggt tatggcagca ctgcataatt ctcttactgt
     5701 catgccatcc gtaagatgct tttctgtgac tggtgagtac tcaaccaagt cattctgaga
     5761 atagtgtatg cggcgaccga gttgctcttg cccggcgtca atacgggata ataccgcgcc
     5821 acatagcaga actttaaaag tgctcatcat tggaaaacgt tcttcggggc gaaaactctc
     5881 aaggatctta ccgctgttga gatccagttc gatgtaaccc actcgtgcac ccaactgatc
     5941 ttcagcatct tttactttca ccagcgtttc tgggtgagca aaaacaggaa ggcaaaatgc
     6001 cgcaaaaaag ggaataaggg cgacacggaa atgttgaata ctcatactct tcctttttca
     6061 atattattga agcatttatc agggttattg tctcatgagc ggatacatat ttgaatgtat
     6121 ttagaaaaat aaacaaatag gggttccgcg cacatttccc cgaaaagtgc cacctgacgt
     6181 ctaagaaacc attattatca tgacattaac ctataaaaat aggcgtatca cgaggccctt
     6241 tcgtctcgcg cgtttcggtg atgacggtga aaacctctga cacatgcagc tcccggagac
     6301 ggtcacagct tgtctgtaag cggatgccgg gagcagacaa gcccgtcagg gcgcgtcagc
     6361 gggtgttggc gggtgtcggg gctggcttaa ctatgcggca tcagagcaga ttgtactgag
     6421 agtgcaccat aaaattgtaa acgttaatat tttgttaaaa ttcgcgttaa atttttgtta
     6481 aatcagctca ttttttaacc aatagaccga aatcggcaaa atcccttata aatcaaaaga
     6541 atagcccgag atagagttga gtgttgttcc agtttggaac aagagtccac tattaaagaa
     6601 cgtggactcc aacgtcaaag gnnnnnnnnn nnnnnnnnnn nnnnnnnnnn nnnnnnnnnn
     6661 nnnnnnnnnn nnnnnnnnnn nnnnnnnnnn nnnnnnnnnn nnnnnnnnnn nnnnnnnnnn
     6721 nnnnnnnnnn nnnnnnnnnn nnnnnnnnnn nnnnnnnnnn nngnnnnnnn nnnnnnnnnn
     6781 nnnnnnnnnn nnnnnnnnnn nnnnnnnnna nnnnnnnnnn nnnnnnnnnn nnnnnnnnnn
     6841 nnnnnnnnnn nnnnnnnnnn nnnnnnnnnn nnnnnnnnnn nnnnnnnnnn nnnnnnnnnn
     6901 nnnnntatgc ggtgtgaaat accgcacaga tgcgtaagga gaaaataccg catcaggcgc
     6961 c
//
